>Addgene plasmid #145415 | pGBW-m4046437 | addgene full sequence | sequence record 298868 | Addgene NGS Result
GCGGCCGCTTGCTATATTGAAGTACGGATTAGAAGCCGCCGAGCGGGCGACAGCCCTCCGACGGAAGACT
CTCCTCCGTGCGTCCTCGTCTTCACCGGTCGCGTTCCTGAAACGCAGATGTGCCTCGCGCCGCACTGCTC
CGAACAATAAAGATTCTACAATACTAGCTTTTATGGTTATGAAGAGGAAAAATTGGCAGTAACCTGGCCC
CACAAACCTTCAAATTAACGAATCAAATTAACAACCATAGGATGATAATGCGATTAGTTTTTTAGCCTTA
TTTCTGGGGTAATTAATCAGCGAAGCGATGATTTTTGATCTATTAACAGATATATAAATGGAAAAGCTGC
ATAACCACTTTAACTAATACTTTCAACATTTTCAGTTTGTATTACTTCTTATTCAAATGTCATAAAAGTA
TCAACAAAAAATTGTTAATATACCTCTATACTTTAACGTCAAGGAGAAAAAACTATAATGGACTTATTTA
TGAGAATATTCACGATCGGCACAGTGACCCTAAAGCAGGGTGAGATTAAAGATGCTACTCCATCAGATTT
CGTTAGGGCAACCGCTACTATCCCCATTCAAGCCAGCTTGCCTTTTGGTTGGTTGATTGTAGGAGTCGCT
CTCTTGGCTGTTTTCCAATCCGCCAGTAAGATCATTACTTTAAAAAAGAGATGGCAATTGGCGCTTTCTA
AGGGTGTTCACTTCGTCTGTAATCTGTTGTTATTGTTTGTCACTGTTTATTCCCATTTGCTCCTAGTTGC
CGCTGGTTTAGAAGCTCCATTCCTGTACTTGTACGCTTTGGTCTATTTCCTGCAATCTATCAACTTTGTT
CGTATCATTATGAGATTGTGGTTGTGCTGGAAATGTCGTTCTAAGAACCCGTTGTTATACGACGCTAATT
ACTTCCTTTGTTGGCACACCAACTGTTACGATTATTGTATTCCATATAACTCGGTTACTTCCTCTATAGT
TATCACCTCCGGGGACGGTACCACAAGTCCAATTTCAGAACATGACTACCAAATTGGTGGTTACACTGAA
AAGTGGGAGTCTGGTGTCAAAGATTGCGTAGTGTTACACAGCTATTTTACTTCTGATTACTACCAGTTGT
ATAGCACCCAATTGTCCACTGACACCGGAGTGGAACACGTCACATTTTTCATCTACAATAAGATAGTCGA
TGAACCTGAAGAACATGTTCAAATACACACTATTGACGGCTCTAGCGGTGTAGTTAACCCAGTTATGGAA
CCAATCTATGATGAGCCAACAACAACGACCTCTGTTCCCTTACTCGTGCCGAGAGGTTCTCACCATCATC
ACCATCATTAAACAGGCCCCTTTTCCTTTGTCGATATCATGTAATTAGTTATGTCACGCTTACATTCACG
CCCTCCTCCCACATCCGCTCTAACCGAAAAGGAAGGAGTTAGACAACCTGAAGTCTAGGTCCCTATTTAT
TTTTTTTAATAGTTATGTTAGTATTAAGAACGTTATTTATATTTCAAATTTTTCTTTTTTTTCTGTACAA
AGCGGCCGCCGAACCACTAGTGCACTGCAGTACACGGTTTCCTTGAAATTTTTTTGATTCGGTAATCTCC
GAACAGAAGGAAGAACGAAGGAAGGAGCACAGACTTAGATTGGTATATATACGCATATGTAGTGTTGAAG
AAACATGAAATTGCCCAGTATTCTTAACCCAACTGCACAGAACAAAAACGTGCAGGAAACGAAGATAAAT
CATGTCGAAAGCTACATATAAGGAACGTGCTGCTACTCATCCTAGTCCTGTTGCTGCCAAGCTATTTAAT
ATCATGCACGAAAAGCAAACAAACTTGTGTGCTTCATTGGATGTTCGTACCACCAAGGAATTACTGGAGT
TAGTTGAAGCATTAGGTCCCAAAATTTGTTTACTAAAAACACATGTGGATATCTTGACTGATTTTTCCAT
GGAGGGCACAGTTAAGCCGCTAAAGGCATTATCCGCCAAGTACAATTTTTTACTCTTCGAGGACAGAAAA
TTTGCTGACATTGGTAATACAGTCAAATTGCAGTACTCTGCGGGTGTATACAGAATAGCAGAATGGGCAG
ACATTACGAATGCACACGGTGTGGTGGGCCCAGGTATTGTTAGCGGTTTGAAGCAGGCGGCAGAAGAAGT
AACAAAGGAACCTAGAGGCCTTTTGATGTTAGCAGAATTGTCATGCAAGGGCTCCCTATCTACTGGAGAA
TATACTAAGGGTACTGTTGACATTGCGAAGAGCGACAAAGATTTTGTTATCGGCTTTATTGCTCAAAGAG
ACATGGGTGGAAGAGATGAAGGTTACGATTGGTTGATTATGACACCCGGTGTGGGTTTAGATGACAAGGG
AGATGCATTGGGTCAACAGTATAGAACCGTGGATGATGTGGTTTCTACAGGATCTGACATTATTATTGTT
GGAAGAGGACTATTTGCAAAGGGAAGGGATGCTAAGGTAGAGGGTGAACGTTACAGAAAAGCAGGCTGGG
AAGCATATTTGAGAAGATGCGGCCAGCAAAACTAAAAAACTGTATTATAAGTAAATGCATGTATACTAAA
CTCACAAATTAGAGCTTCAATTTAATTATATCAGTTATTACCCGAGTAACGAAGCATCTGTGCTTCATTT
TGTAGAACAAAAATGCAACGCGAGAGCGCTAATTTTTCAAACAAAGAATCTGAGCTGCATTTTTACAGAA
CAGAAATGCAACGCGAAAGCGCTATTTTACCAACGAAGAATCTGTGCTTCATTTTTGTAAAACAAAAATG
CAACGCGAGAGCGCTAATTTTTCAAACAAAGAATCTGAGCTGCATTTTTACAGAACAGAAATGCAACGCG
AGAGCGCTATTTTACCAACAAAGAATCTATACTTCTTTTTTGTTCTACAAAAATGCATCCCGAGAGCGCT
ATTTTTCTAACAAAGCATCTTAGATTACTTTTTTTCTCCTTTGTGCGCTCTATAATGCAGTCTCTTGATA
ACTTTTTGCACTGTAGGTCCGTTAAGGTTAGAAGAAGGCTACTTTGGTGTCTATTTTCTCTTCCATAAAA
AAAGCCTGACTCCACTTCCCGCGTTTACTGATTACTAGCGAAGCTGCGGGTGCATTTTTTCAAGATAAAG
GCATCCCCGATTATATTCTATACCGATGTGGATTGCGCATACTTTGTGAACAGAAAGTGATAGCGTTGAT
GATTCTTCATTGGTCAGAAAATTATGAACGGTTTCTTCTATTTTGTCTCTATATACTACGTATAGGAAAT
GTTTACATTTTCGTATTGTTTTCGATTCACTCTATGAATAGTTCTTACTACAATTTTTTTGTCTAAAGAG
TAATACTAGAGATAAACATAAAAAATGTAGAGGTCGAGTTTAGATGCAAGTTCAAGGAGCGAAAGGTGGA
TGGGTAGGTTATATAGGGATATAGCACAGAGATATATAGCAAAGAGATACTTTTGAGCAATGTTTGTGGA
AGCGGTATTCGCAATATTTTAGTAGCTCGTTACAGTCCGGTGCGTTTTTGGTTTTTTGAAAGTGCGTCAT
CAGAGCGCTTTTGGTTTTCAAAAGCGCTCTGAAGTTCCTATACTTTCTAGCTAGAGAATAGGAACTTCCC
GAGCGGCCGCGTGTTACAAGCTTGACTCCAGCGTAACTGGACTGCAATCAACTCACTGGCTCACCTTCAC
GGGTGGGCCTTTCTTCGGTAGAAAATCAAAGGATCTTCTTGAGATCCTTTTTTTCTGCGCGTAATCTGCT
GCTTGCAAACAAAAAAACCACCGCTACCAGCGGTGGTTTGTTTGCCGGATCAAGAGCTACCAACTCTTTT
TCCGAGGTAACTGGCTTCAGCAGAGCGCAGATACCAAATACTGTTCTTCTAGTGTAGCCGTAGTTAGGCC
ACCACTTCAAGAACTCTGTAGCACCGCCTACATACCTCGCTCTGCTAATCCTGTTACCAGTGGCTGCTGC
CAGTGGCGATAAGTCGTGTCTTACCGGGTTGGACTCAAGACGATAGTTACCGGATAAGGCGCAGCGGTCG
GGCTGAACGGGGGGTTCGTGCACACAGCCCAGCTTGGAGCGAACGACCTACACCGAACTGAGATACCTAC
AGCGTGAGCTATGAGAAAGCGCCACGCTTCCCGAAGGGAGAAAGGCGGACAGGTATCCGGTAAGCGGCAG
GGTCGGAACAGGAGAGCGCACGAGGGAGCTTCCAGGGGTAAACGCCTGGTATCTTTATAGTCCTGTCGGG
TTTCGCCACCTCTGACTTGAGCATCGATTTTTGTGATGCTCGTCAGGGGGGCGGAGCCTATGGAAAAACG
CCAGCAACGCAGAAAGGCCCACCCGAAGGTGAGCCAGGTGATTACATTTGGGCCCTCATCAGAGGTTTTC
ACCGTCATCACCGAAACGCGCGAGGCAGCTGCGGTAAAGCTCATCAGCGTGGTCGTGAAGCGATTCACAG
ATGTCTGCCTGTTCATCCGCGTCCAGCTCGTTGAGTTTCTCCAGAAGCGTTAATGTCTGGCTTCTGATAA
AGCGGGCCATGTTAAGGGCGGTTTTTTCCTGTTTGGTCACTTACCAATGCTTAATCAGTGAGGCACCTAT
CTCAGCGATCTGTCTATTTCGTTCATCCATAGTTGCCTGACTCCCCGTCGTGTAGATAACTACGATGCGG
GAGGGCTTACCATCTGGCCCCAGTGCTGCAATGATACCGCGAGACCCACGCTCACCGGCTCCAGATTTAT
CAGCAATAAACCAGCCAGCCGGGAGGGCCGAGCGCAGAAGTGATCCTGCAACTTTATCCGCCTCCATCCA
GTCTATTAATTGTTGCCGGGAAGCTAGAGTAAGTAGTTCGCCAGTTAATAGTTTGCGCAACGTTGTTGCC
ATTGCTACAGGCATCGTGGTGTCACGCTCGTCGTTTGGTATGGCTTCATTCAGCTCCGGTTCCCAACGAT
CAAGGCGAGTTACATGATCCCCCATGTTGTGCAAAAAAGCGGTTAGCTCCTTCGGTCCTCCGATCGTTGC
CAGAAGTAAGTTGGCCGCAGTGTTATCACTCATGGTTATGGCAGCACTGCATAATTCTCTTACTGTCATG
CCATCCGTGAGATGCTTTTCTGTGACTGGTGAGTACTCAACCAAGTCATTCTGAGAATAGTGTATGCGGC
GACCGAGTTGCTCTTGCCCGGCGTCAATACGGGATAATACCGCGCCACATAGCAGAACTTTAAAAGTGCT
CATCATTGGAAAACGTTCTTCGGGGCGTAAACTCTCAAGGATCTTACCGCTGTTGAGATCCAGTTCGATG
TAACCCACTCGTGCACCCAACTGATCTTCAGCATCTTTTACTTTCACCAGCGTTTCTGGGTGAGCAAAAA
CAGGAAGGCAAAATGCCGCAAAAAAGGGAATAAGGGCGACACGGAAATGTTGAATACTCATTTTAGCTTC
CTTAGCTCCTGAAAATCTCGATAACTCAAAAAATACGCCCGGTAGTGATCTTATTTCATTATGGTGAAAG
TTGGAACCTCTTACGTGCCGATCAAGTCAAAAGCCTCCGGTCGGAGGCTTTTGACTTTCTGCTATGGAGG
TCAGGTATGATTTAAATGGTCAGTTAGA
Features (pLannotate 1.2.2; 13 found; start..end, strand, type, name):
     25..466     +  promoter       GAL1 promoter: S. cerevisiae GAL1; inducible promoter, regulated by Gal4
    478..1302    +  CDS            AP3A_SARS2: Experimental evidence at protein level: Swiss-Prot protein existence level 1. Plays a role in virus egress via lysosomal trafficking (PubMed:33157038, PubMed:33422265). Forms homotetrameric ion channels (viroporin) localized at endosomes and lysosomes, that may induce deacidification of lysosomes thereby allowing safe virion egress through lysosomal trafficking (By similarity) (PubMed:33157038, PubMed:33422265). Also blocks formation of autolysosomes through binding and sequestering host TMUB1/HOPS on late endosomes. This prevents fusion of autophagosomes with lysosomes, disrupting autophagy a
   1367..1539    +  terminator     CYC1 terminator (fragment): S. cerevisiae CYC1; transcription terminator for CYC1
   1575..1751    +  promoter       URA3 promoter (fragment): S. cerevisiae URA3
   1752..2555    +  CDS            URA3: orotidine-5'-phosphate decarboxylase, required for uracil biosynthesis; S. cerevisiae URA3; yeast auxotrophic marker, counterselectable with 5-fluoroorotic acid (5-FOA)
   2638..3620    -  rep_origin     2μ ori: yeast 2μ plasmid origin of replication
   3698..3727    +  terminator     T3Te terminator: phage T3 early transcription terminator
   3749..4336    +  rep_origin     ori: high-copy-number ColE1/pMB1/pBR322/pUC origin of replication
   4348..4375    -  terminator     T7Te terminator: phage T7 early transcription terminator
   4399..4590    -  CDS            rop: Rop protein, which maintains plasmids at low copy number; rop
   4591..5451    -  CDS            AmpR: β-lactamase; bla; confers resistance to ampicillin, carbenicillin, and related antibiotics
   5452..5554    -  promoter       cat promoter: promoter of the E. coli cat gene encoding chloramphenicol acetyltransferase
   5555..5586    -  terminator     tonB terminator: bidirectional E. coli tonB-P14 transcription terminator
