[The description below was written by a language model from this plasmid's Addgene catalogue record and pLannotate feature annotations shown in this document.]
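Description:
pGBW-m4046437 is an episomal yeast expression plasmid for producing the SARS-CoV-2 ORF3a protein in Saccharomyces cerevisiae. It is an E. coli–yeast shuttle vector. In bacteria it replicates from a high-copy ColE1/pUC-type origin and is selected with ampicillin through a β-lactamase gene that the annotation places downstream of a cat promoter. A short rop coding annotation sits directly next to AmpR, although the catalogue lists the plasmid as high copy. The bacterial modules are insulated by phage T3Te and T7Te terminators and a tonB terminator. In yeast, the 2μ origin supports multicopy maintenance. The URA3 marker, with its own promoter fragment, allows selection in ura3 auxotrophic strains on medium lacking uracil and can be counterselected with 5-FOA.

The payload is a synthetic ORF3a coding sequence, recoded for S. cerevisiae codon usage ("recode 1") and based on the NCBI reference protein. It lies between the galactose-inducible, Gal4-regulated GAL1 promoter and a CYC1 terminator fragment, so expression can be switched on by galactose. The catalogue describes a backbone-encoded C-terminal thrombin cleavage site followed by a 6xHis tag, which would permit metal-affinity purification and later tag removal. The feature table does not annotate these elements separately, but a short unannotated stretch between the ORF3a CDS and the terminator is where they would be expected. ORF3a is a viral accessory protein annotated as forming viroporin ion channels at endosomes and lysosomes and as interfering with autophagy. The plasmid is therefore suited to inducible expression, purification or functional study of this protein in yeast. The sequenced record (5,628 nt) is larger than the sum of the listed backbone and insert sizes, a discrepancy the record does not explain.
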