Addgene plasmid #145415: pGBW-m4046437
Purpose: Yeast Expression plasmid for SARS-CoV-2 ORF3a protein
Depositing lab: Ginkgo Bioworks & Benjie Chen. Depositing organization: Ginkgo Bioworks.
Backbone
  Vector backbone: AmpR; 2u URA3
  Backbone size w/o insert (bp): 4078
  Vector type: Yeast Expression
  Selectable markers: URA3
Growth in bacteria
  Bacterial resistance: Ampicillin, 100 μg/mL
  Growth temperature: 37°C
  Growth strain: DH5alpha
  Copy number: High Copy
Gene/Insert
  Gene/Insert name: SARS-CoV-2 ORF3a protein
  Species: S. cerevisiae (budding yeast); Severe acute respiratory syndrome coronavirus 2
  Insert size (bp): 821
  Mutation: Saccharomyces cerevisiae recode 1
  Entrez Gene: ORF3a (a.k.a. GU280_gp03)
  Promoter: pGAL1
  Tag / fusion protein: Cleavable thrombin;6xHIS (C terminal on backbone)
  Cloning method: Unknown
Resource information
  A portion of this plasmid was derived from a plasmid made by: GinkgoBioworks
Depositor comments: NCBI Reference Sequence: YP_009724391.1. Created by gene synthesis with Not1 site.
How to cite: pGBW-m4046437 was a gift from Ginkgo Bioworks & Benjie Chen (Addgene plasmid # 145415 ; http://n2t.net/addgene:145415 ; RRID:Addgene_145415)
